Addgene plasmid #147972: pnYC-NvH-CtNot1_925-2193_X
Purpose: Bacterial Expression of CtNot1_925-2193
Depositing lab: Elisa Izaurralde. Depositing organization: Max Planck Institute for Developmental Biology. Publication: Structural and biochemical analysis of a NOT1 MIF4G-like domain of the CCR4-NOT complex. Raisch T, Sandmeir F, Weichenrieder O, Valkov E, Izaurralde E. J Struct Biol. 2018 Dec;204(3):388-395. doi: 10.1016/j.jsb.2018.10.009. Epub 2018 Oct 24. PubMed 30367941.
Backbone
  Vector backbone: Unknown
  Vector type: Bacterial Expression
Growth in bacteria
  Bacterial resistance: Chloramphenicol, 25 μg/mL
  Growth temperature: 37°C
  Growth strain: DH5alpha
  Copy number: Low Copy
Gene/Insert
  Gene/Insert name: CtNot1_925-2193
  Species: Chaetomium thermophilum
  Cloning method: Unknown
Terms and licenses: Academic/Nonprofit Terms; Industry Terms: Not Available to Industry
Depositor comments: codon optimized cDNA from Gene Art Plasmids from this collection were made available to the research community and donated after the lab closed. Please note that the sequence provided by the depositing laboratory may be theoretical/predicted or based on Sanger sequencing results. There may be discrepancies between sequencing results obtained by Addgene and the depositor sequence. If an Addgene verified sequence is not available, please contact before placing your order to request that our lab fully sequence the plasmid.
How to cite: pnYC-NvH-CtNot1_925-2193_X was a gift from Elisa Izaurralde (Addgene plasmid # 147972 ; http://n2t.net/addgene:147972 ; RRID:Addgene_147972)
