[The description below was written by a language model from this plasmid's Addgene catalogue record and pLannotate feature annotations shown in this document.]
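Description:
pnYC-NvH-CtNot1_925-2193_X is a bacterial expression plasmid of about 8.2 kb for producing a fragment of the Not1 protein (residues 925–2193, as indicated by the name) from the thermophilic fungus Chaetomium thermophilum. The catalogue lists the backbone as unknown, but the annotated features point to a pACYC-type scaffold: a p15A origin of replication, a chloramphenicol acetyltransferase gene driven by its own cat promoter for selection, and scattered, interrupted remnants of a tetracycline resistance gene with its tet promoter, which suggest the expression cassette was placed within the former TcR region. The p15A origin gives a low-to-medium copy number and is compatible with ColE1-type plasmids, so vectors of this kind can be used for co-expression with a second plasmid, although the record does not state that this was the intent here.

The expression cassette consists of a T7 promoter followed by a lac operator, the T7 gene 10 ribosome binding site and, downstream, a T7 terminator, giving IPTG-inducible transcription in E. coli strains that supply T7 RNA polymerase. No lacI gene is annotated on the plasmid. The roughly 3.9 kb between the ribosome binding site and the terminator is unannotated and is consistent with the Not1 coding sequence, which the depositor describes as a codon-optimized synthetic cDNA. A short match to a composite His/TEV tag at the start of the open reading frame hints at an N-terminal affinity tag, possibly cleavable, but the record does not define the tag explicitly. The plasmid comes from structural and biochemical work on a NOT1 MIF4G-like domain of the CCR4-NOT complex, so it is suited to recombinant protein production for such studies.
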