Features (pLannotate 1.2.2; 17 found; start..end, strand, type, name):
    739..834     -  CDS            resD (fragment): REDF_ECOLI - Also known as D. Protein inferred from homology: Swiss-Prot protein existence level 3. Acts as a repressor of transcription and as a site-specific resolvase that cleaves at the RfsF site. From Escherichia coli (strain K12).
    824..881     +  CDS            TcR (fragment): tetracycline efflux protein; tet; confers resistance to tetracycline
    878..971     -  CDS            TcR (fragment): tetracycline efflux protein; tet; confers resistance to tetracycline
   1475..2375    -  CDS            TcR (fragment): tetracycline efflux protein; tet; confers resistance to tetracycline
   2402..2420    +  promoter       T7 promoter: promoter for bacteriophage T7 RNA polymerase
   2421..2445    +  protein_bind   lac operator: The lac repressor binds to the lac operator to inhibit transcription in E. coli. This inhibition can be relieved by adding lactose or isopropyl-β-D-thiogalactopyranoside (IPTG). lac repressor encoded by lacI
   2460..2482    +  RBS            RBS: efficient ribosome binding site from bacteriophage T7 gene 10 (Olins and Rangwala, 1989)
   2501..2517    +  CDS            capTEV™ (fragment): composite tag for in vivo biotinylation, TEV protease cleavage, and 6xHis tagging
   6420..6469    +  CDS            SET1 (fragment): solubility-enhancement tag derived from T7 phage gene 10B
   6477..6524    +  terminator     T7 terminator: transcription terminator for bacteriophage T7 RNA polymerase
   6547..6651    -  CDS            TcR (fragment): tetracycline efflux protein; tet; confers resistance to tetracycline
   6699..6727    -  promoter       tet promoter: E. coli promoter for tetracycline efflux protein gene
   6839..7384    +  rep_origin     p15A ori: Plasmids containing the medium-copy-number p15A origin of replication can be propagated in E. coli cells that contain a second plasmid with the ColE1 origin.
   7472..7527    +  rep_origin     RSF ori (fragment): Plasmids containing the RSF 1030 origin of replication can be propagated in E. coli cells that contain additional plasmids with compatible origins.
   7646..7789    -  mobile_element IS1 (fragment): prokaryotic transposable element IS1
   7910..8012    +  promoter       cat promoter: promoter of the E. coli cat gene encoding chloramphenicol acetyltransferase
   8013..441     +  CDS            CmR (across the origin): chloramphenicol acetyltransferase; cat; confers resistance to chloramphenicol
>Addgene plasmid #147972 | pnYC-NvH-CtNot1_925-2193_X | depositor full sequence | sequence record 290419 | Full Sequence
GGTATGGCAATGAAAGACGGTGAGCTGGTGATATGGGATAGTGTTCACCCTTGTTACACCGTTTTCCATG
AGCAAACTGAAACGTTTTCATCGCTCTGGAGTGAATACCACGACGATTTCCGGCAGTTTCTACACATATA
TTCGCAAGATGTGGCGTGTTACGGTGAAAACCTGGCCTATTTCCCTAAAGGGTTTATTGAGAATATGTTT
TTCGTCTCAGCCAATCCCTGGGTGAGTTTCACCAGTTTTGATTTAAACGTGGCCAATATGGACAACTTCT
TCGCCCCCGTTTTCACCATGGGCAAATATTATACGCAAGGCGACAAGGTGCTGATGCCGCTGGCGATTCA
GGTTCATCATGCCGTCTGTGATGGCTTCCATGTCGGCAGAATGCTTAATGAATTACAACAGTACTGCGAT
GAGTGGCAGGGCGGGGCGTAATTTTTTTAAGGCAGTTATTGGTGCCCTTAAACGCCTGGTGCTACGCCTG
AATAAGTGATAATAAGCGGATGAATGGCAGAAATTCGAAAGCAAATTCGACCCGGTCGTCGGTTCAGGGC
AGGGTCGTTAAATAGCCGCTTATGTCTATTGCTGGTTTACCGGTTTATTGACTACCGGAAGCAGTGTGAC
CGTGTGCTTCTCAAATGCCTGAGGCCAGTTTGCTCAGGCTCTCCCCGTGGAGGTAATAATTGACGATATG
ATCATTTATTCTGCCTCCCAGAGCCTGATAAAAACGGTTAGCGCTTCGTTAATACAGATGTAGGTGTTCC
ACAGGGTAGCCAGCAGCATCCTGCGATGCAGATCCGGAACATAATGGTGCAGGGCGCTTGTTTCGGCGTG
GGTATGGTGGCAGGCCCCGTGGCCGGGGGACTGTTGGGCGCTGCCGGCACCTGTCCTACGAGTTGCATGA
TAAAGAAGACAGTCATAAGTGCGGCGACGATAGTCATGCCCCGCGCCCACCGGAAGGAGCTACCGGACAG
CGGTGCGGACTGTTGTAACTCAGAATAAGAAATGAGGCCGCTCATGGCGTTGACTCTCAGTCATAGTATC
GTGGTATCACCGGTTGGTTCCACTCTCTGTTGCGGGCAACTTCAGCAGCACGTAGGGGACTTCCGCGTTT
CCAGACTTTACGAAACACGGAAACCGAAGACCATTCATGTTGTTGCTCAGGTCGCAGACGTTTTGCAGCA
GCAGTCGCTTCACGTTCGCTCGCGTATCGGTGATTCATTCTGCTAACCAGTAAGGCAACCCCGCCAGCCT
AGCCGGGTCCTCAACGACAGGAGCACGATCATGCGCACCCGTGGCCAGGACCCAACGCTGCCCGAGATGC
GCCGCGTGCGGCTGCTGGAGATGGCGGACGCGATGGATATGTTCTGCCAAGGGTTGGTTTGCGCATTCAC
AGTTCTCCGCAAGAATTGATTGGCTCCAATTCTTGGAGTGGTGAATCCGTTAGCGAGGTGCCGCCGGCTT
CCATTCAGGTCGAGGTGGCCCGGCTCCATGCACCGCGACGCAACGCGGGGAGGCAGACAAGGTATAGGGC
GGCGCCTACAATCCATGCCAACCCGTTCCATGTGCTCGCCGAGGCGGCATAAATCGCCGTGACGATCAGC
GGTCCAGTGATCGAAGTTAGGCTGGTAAGAGCCGCGAGCGATCCTTGAAGCTGTCCCTGATGGTCGTCAT
CTACCTGCCTGGACAGCATGGCCTGCAACGCGGGCATCCCGATGCCGCCGGAAGCGAGAAGAATCATAAT
GGGGAAGGCCATCCAGCCTCGCGTCGCGAACGCCAGCAAGACGTAGCCCAGCGCGTCGGCCGCCATGCCG
GCGATAATGGCCTGCTTCTCGCCGAAACGTTTGGTGGCGGGACCAGTGACGAAGGCTTGAGCGAGGGCGT
GCAAGATTCCGAATACCGCAAGCGACAGGCCGATCATCGTCGCGCTCCAGCGAAAGCGGTCCTCGCCGAA
AATGACCCAGAGCGCTGCCGGCACCTGTCCTACGAGTTGCATGATAAAGAAGACAGTCATAAGTGCGGCG
ACGATAGTCATGCCCCGCGCCCACCGGAAGGAGCTGACTGGGTTGAAGGCTCTCAAGGGCATCGGTCGAC
GCTCTCCCTTATGCGACTCCTGCATTAGGAAGCAGCCCAGTAGTAGGTTGAGGCCGTTGAGCACCGCCGC
CGCAAGGAATGGTGCATGCAAGGAGATGGCGCCCAACAGTCCCCCGGCCACGGGGCCTGCCACCATACCC
ACGCCGAAACAAGCGCTCATGAGCCCGAAGTGGCGAGCCCGATCTTCCCCATCGGTGATGTCGGCGATAT
AGGCGCCAGCAACCGCACCTGTGGCGCCGGTGATGCCGGCCACGATGCGTCCGGCGTAGAGGATCAGACT
AAGATCTCGATCCCGCGAAATTAATACGACTCACTATAGGGGAATTGTGAGCGGATAACAATTCCCCACT
AGTAATAATTTTGTTTAACTTTAAGAAGGAGATATACCATGGGCAGCAGCCATCATCATCATCATCACAG
CAGCGGTACCGGCAGCGGCGAAAACCTTTACTTCCAGGGCCATATGCTCGAGAGCGAAGAAGTTCAGGGT
AAAGTTCAGTTTGTGCTGAATAACCTGACCGATAAAACCATGAAAAGCAGCAGCAAAGAACTGAAAGGTA
TGCTGGAAAGCAAACACTATCAGTGGTTTAGCATGCATCTGGTTGAAGAACGTGCAAAAATGCAGCCGAA
TTATCACAACGTGTATATCGAACTGGTGAAACAGTTCGAGGATAAAAAACTGTGGGCAGAAGTTCTGCGT
CAGACCTTTGTTAGCGTTCAGCGTATGCTGAATAGCGAAAGCACCATGCAGAATAGCACCGAACGTAATC
ATCTGAAAAATCTGGCAGGTTGGCTGGGTCTGCTGACCCTGGCACGTGATAAACCGATTAAACATAAAAA
CATTGCCTTTAAACAACTGCTGATCGAAGCCCATGATACCAAACGTCTGGTTGTTGTTATTCCGTTTGTT
TGCAAAGTTCTGATTGCCGGTGCAAATAGCAATGTGTTTAAACCGCCTAATCCGTGGCTGATGGATATTA
TTCATCTGCTGATTGAGCTGTATCATAACGCAAGCCTGAAACTGAACCTGAAATTTGAAATTGAGGTGCT
GTGTAAAGGCCTGAATCTGGATCACAATACCATTGAACCGAGCGGTGAAATTCTGAATCGTCCGCCTGCG
GAAGAGGTTAGCGGTGATATGCTGCATCCGGAAGGTCTGGAAAATTTTGAAAATCTGAGCCTGAATGGTA
TGCCTGGTGTGAATACCACCCTGGCAAGCCATCCGGCAATTACCATTCCGGATCTGGGTCCGAGCCTGAC
AATTCCGCAGACAGAAGTTGTTAATACCGCAAAACTGCATGAAATTGTTCGTCAGGCCCTGACCCGTGCA
CTGCAGGATATCATTCAGCCGGTTGTTGATCGTAGCGTTACCATTGCAGCAATTAGCACCCATCAGATGA
TCCGTAAAGATTTTGCAACCGAACCGGATGAAAATCGTGTTCGTACCGCAGCCATTAATATGGTTAAAAG
CACCGCAGGTAGCCTGGCACTGGTTACCAGTAAAGAACCGCTGCGTGCAAATTTTGCAAATTATCTGCGT
AATCTGAGTGCAGAACTGCCGCAGGGTCTGCCGGAAGGCATTATTATGCTGTGTGTTAATAGCAACCTGG
ATCTGGCAAGCAGCGTTATTGAAAAAAGCGCAGAAGAACGCGCAGTTCCGGAAATTGAAGAAATGCTGGA
ACCGGAACTGGAAGCCCGTCGTCGTCACCGTCTGACCCGTCCGAATGAACCGTATATCGATCATGGTCTG
AGCCGTTGGGCCATGACCATTCCGCATCCGTATAAACTGCAGCCGAGCCTGCATGGCCTGAATGCAGAGC
AGATGGCAATTTATGATGATTTTGCCCGTGGCACCCGTATGAATACCGCAGGCACCGTTCCGGCACATGT
TAGCACCGCAAGCGATACCCGTAGCATTGCAAATGAAGCACTGAGCGATCAGTATAGCGGTGTTAGTACC
ATGCCGACACCGGCAGAAACTCCGGCAATGCCGCATCTGGGTGCACAGATGCAACATTATCCTCAGGCAC
ATATGGGTCTGAGCAATGGTCGTCCGACCGGTCTGAATCAGATTGATAGCCGTGCAGTTGCAGAACGCAT
TAACAAATATCTGGAACAGCTGACCGCAGCCGCAACCAGCGCAACCGAAGAACATTTTAATGAACTGCCT
CGTCCGCATGCAGTTCTGGACATTATTGATGCCCTGATTCAGCTGATTATCAAAGCACAGCAGACCAGCG
AAGAATTTGCGATTTATGCACTGCAGCAGATTAGCCAGCTGCTGTTTCGTCAGCCGGAAGGCACCCTGCT
GCTGGAAAGCCTGGTTCATGTTCTGGAAACCATTCGTAAAATTGCAGGTCCGCAGGTTAGCGAACAGGTT
CGTCAGCTGTTTCACCAGCAGCCTGGTCACCTGTTTCTGAGCCTGAGTCTGATTGCAGCACTGCTGGGCA
CCGATCTGCTGGATTGGAAAAACATTGATATGGCAATGGCAAAAGCACTGGAACAGCGTAAAGAAGGTAG
CATTGATTTTCTGGAACAACTGATGGATCTGGTGCTGCTGAATGATACACCGCTGGCACTGTTTACCGAT
TTTGTTCGTAGCCTGGAAGCAGCATGGGCATGGATTGTTGAAGATCCTGATCTGCCTGCAGCACAGCGTT
TTAAAGCAAAAGTTCGTGCACAGCTGCCGGAACCTCCGGCAGCAAATCTGAGCAAAGAAGAACACGCAGC
ACATCTGCTGGAACAAATGGAATATGTTTTTGACGAATGGATTCACCTGTGCAATAATCCGCATGCAACC
GAACGTGCAGCAATGATTTTTGTTCATCAGCTGCATAGCGTTCAGCTGGTTACCAATCGTGATGAATTTC
TGCTGTTCCTGCGTCATGCACTGGATAAAAGCGTTGAACGTTTTGAACAGGGTATTCATAGCGGTGCAAG
CATTGCAGAAAGTTTTCAGGCAGTTGAAGCACTGGTTAAACTGATCATCATCTTTGTGAAAAGCCACCAG
GATAGCGAAGATAAAGATCCGAGCGCAGCAGTTGCATTTATGGATAGCATTCTGGCACTGGGTGTTCTGG
TTGCAAATAGCCATCATGTTAAACGTGGCGAAAACTTTAATCAGCGTGTGTTTTATCGTTTTTTTGCGCT
GCTGCTGCATGAAGTTGGTCTGCTGGCAGGTCATTTTAGCAAAAGCCATTATGAGCAGATCATCCTGAAT
TTTGCAGCACGTCTGTTTGATATGCGTCCGAACCTGCTGCCTGGTTTTGCATGTGCATGGGCAGGTCTGG
TTAGCCATCGTGCATTTCTGCCGGTTATTCTGGGTCTGCCGGATGAAAAAGGTTGGGCACCGTTTACCAA
ACTGCTGGAACAGTTTCTGGGTTGTGTTGGTGAACTGGTGAAAACCTTTACCGTTAGCAGTCTGGGTAAA
GAAATGTATCATGCAGCCCTGAAAATTCTGATTGTTCTGCAGCACGATTTTCCGATCTATCTGGATAAAT
TTCGTGTTCAGCTGTGTCAGAGCCTGCCGCTGCATGCCACCCAGCTGGTGAATCTGATTCTGGCAGCAAT
TCCGCCTAATTGTAATAGCCTGGCAGATCCGTTTCAAGCAGGTCTGAAAGTTGATAAAATCCCGGATATG
AAAGAACGTCCGCCTACCGCATTTGATAGCGCAGGTCTGCTGCGTGAAGCAGGACTGCTGGATATTCTGG
AACGTATGCTGCAGAATGGTCCGAGCGAAGATGGTGTTGCACAGATTAATCATGCCATTAACAAAAGTGA
TGGTGAGAGCACCAGCTTTGGTTATGTTCCGCTGGGTGTTAATCGTCGTCTGATTGATGCAGTTGTTGCA
CGTTTTGCAGAATTTGCAATTAATCGTGCCAGCAGCCGTAGCGATAGCGCAATTTTTGTTGCCGGTGCAA
ATGATATCAAAACCCTGCAGATGCTGGTGACCGAAGTTAGTCCGGAAGCACGTTATTATCTGGTTAGTAG
CATGGTTAATGAACTGCGTTATCCGAATGCCTATACCAACTATTTTAGCCAGGCCCTGCTGGACATTTTT
GGTCATGATATGAGCGATCCGGAAGAAAATCTGGTTCGTGAGCAGATTGTTCGTGTCCTGCTGGAACGCG
TGCTGGGTTATTGGCCTCAGCCGTGGGGTCTGATTATTACCATCCTGGAACTGCTGAAAAACGACAAATA
CCTGTTTTTTGAACTGCCGTTCATTAAAGCAACACCGGAAGTTGCCGAACGTTTTACCGCACTGGCACGT
AGCGCAGCATAAGGATCCTAATAGTCTAGAGCTAGCCCTAGGAGATCCGGCTGCTAACAAAGCCCGAAAG
GAAGCTGAGTTGGCTGCTGCCACCGCTGAGCAATAACTAGCATAACCCCTTGGGGCCTCTAAACGGGTCT
TGAGGGGTTTTTTGCTGAAAGGAGGAACTATATCCGGATATCCCGCAAGAGGCCCGGCAGTACCGGCATA
ACCAAGCCTATGCCTACAGCATCCAGGGTGACGGTGCCGAGGATGACGATGAGCGCATTGTTAGATTTCA
TACACGGTGCCTGACTGCGTTAGCAATTTAACTGTGATAAACTACCGCATTAAAGCTTATCGATGATAAG
CTGTCAAACATGAGAATTACAACTTATATCGTATGGGGCTGACTTCAGGTGCTACATTTGAAGAGATAAA
TTGCACTGAAATCAAGAAATATTTTATCTGATTAATAAGATGATCTTCTTGAGATCGTTTTGGTCTGCGC
GTAATCTCTTGCTCTGAAAACGAAAAAACCGCCTTGCAGGGCGGTTTTTCGAAGGTTCTCTGAGCTACCA
ACTCTTTGAACCGAGGTAACTGGCTTGGAGGAGCGCAGTCACCAAAACTTGTCCTTTCAGTTTAGCCTTA
ACCGGCGCATGACTTCAAGACTAACTCCTCTAAATCAATTACCAGTGGCTGCTGCCAGTGGTGCTTTTGC
ATGTCTTTCCGGGTTGGACTCAAGACGATAGTTACCGGATAAGGCGCAGCGGTCGGACTGAACGGGGGGT
TCGTGCATACAGTCCAGCTTGGAGCGAACTGCCTACCCGGAACTGAGTGTCAGGCGTGGAATGAGACAAA
CGCGGCCATAACAGCGGAATGACACCGGTAAACCGAAAGGCAGGAACAGGAGAGCGCACGAGGGAGCCGC
CAGGGGGAAACGCCTGGTATCTTTATAGTCCTGTCGGGTTTCGCCACCACTGATTTGAGCGTCAGATTTC
GTGATGCTTGTCAGGGGGGCGGAGCCTATGGAAAAACGGCTTTGCCGCGGCCCTCTCACTTCCCTGTTAA
GTATCTTCCTGGCATCTTCCAGGAAATCTCCGCCCCGTTCGTAAGCCATTTCCGCTCGCCGCAGTCGAAC
GACCGAGCGTAGCGAGTCAGTGAGCGAGGAAGCGGAATATATCCTGTATCACATATTCTGCTGACGCACC
GGTGCAGCCTTTTTTCTCCTGCCACATGAAGCACTTCACTGACACCCTCATCAGTGCCAACATAGTAAGC
CAGTATACACTCCCCTAGCGCTGATGTCCGGCGGTGCTTTTGCCGTTACGCACCACCCCGTCAGTAGCTG
AACAGGAGGGACAGCTGATAGAAACAGAAGCCACTGGAGCACCTCAAAAACACCATCATACACTAAATCA
GTAAGTTGGCAGCATCACCCGACGCACTTTGCGCCGAATAAATACCTGTGACGGAAGATCACTTCGCAGA
ATAAATAAATCCTGGTGTCCCTGTTGATACCGGGAAGCCCTGGGCCAACTTTTGGCGAAAATGAGACGTT
GATCGGCACGTAAGAGGTTCCAACTTTCACCATAATGAAATAAGATCACTACCGGGCGTATTTTTTGAGT
TATCGAGATTTTCAGGAGCTAAGGAAGCTAAAATGGAGAAAAAAATCACTGGATATACCACCGTTGATAT
ATCCCAATGGCATCGTAAAGAACATTTTGAGGCATTTCAGTCAGTTGCTCAATGTACCTATAACCAGACC
GTTCAGCTGGATATTACGGCCTTTTTAAAGACCGTAAAGAAAAATAAGCACAAGTTTTATCCGGCCTTTA
TTCACATTCTTGCCCGCCTGATGAATGCTCATCCGGAATTC
